>Addgene plasmid #240808 | pPolI-NP71.2_inverted | addgene full sequence | sequence record 484981 | Addgene Long Read Sequencing Result
GATTCATTAATGCAGCTGGCACGACAGGTTTCCCGACTGGAAAGCGGGCAGTGAGCGCAACGCAATTAAT
GTGAGTTAGCTCACTCATTAGGCACCCCAGGCTTTACACTTTATGCTTCCGGCTCGTATGTTGTGTGGAA
TTGTGAGCGGATAACAATTTCACACAGGAAACAGCTATGACATGATTACGAATTCGAGCTCGGTACCCGG
GGATCCTCTAGAGTCCCATTCGCCATTACCGAGGGGACGGTCCCCTCGGAATGTTGCCCAGCCGGCGCCA
GCGAGGAGGCTGGGACCATGCCGGCCAGCAAAAGCAGGGTAGACTAGTCCGGTTGTTTTGGTTGCCACTA
GTAAAGAAAAATACCCTTGTTTCTACTAATAACCCGGCGGCCCAAAATGCCGACTCGGAGCGAAAGATAT
ACCTCCCCCGGGGCCGGGAGGTCGCGTCACCGACCACGCCGCCGGCCCAGGCGACGCGCGACACGGACAC
CTGTCCCCAAAAACGCCACCATCGCAGCCACACACGGAGCGCCCGGGGCCCTCTGGTCAACCCCAGGACA
CACGCGGGAGCAGCGCCGGGCCGGGGACGCCCTCCCGGCCGCCCGTGCCACACGCAGGGGCCGGCCCGTC
TAGAATTGACCTGCAGGCATGCAAGCTTGGCACTGGCCGTCGTTTTACAACGTCGTGACTGGGAAAACCC
TGGCGTTACCCAACTTAATCGCCTTGCAGCACATCCCCCTTTCGCCAGCTGGCGTAATAGCGAAGAGGCC
CGCACCGATCGCCCTTCCCAACAGTTGCGCAGCCTGAATGGCGAATGGCGCCTGATGCGGTATTTTCTCC
TTACGCATCTGTGCGGTATTTCACACCGCATATGGTGCACTCTCAGTACAATCTGCTCTGATGCCGCATA
GTTAAGCCAGCCCCGACACCCGCCAACACCCGCTGACGCGCCCTGACGGGCTTGTCTGCTCCCGGCATCC
GCTTACAGACAAGCTGTGACCGTCTCCGGGAGCTGCATGTGTCAGAGGTTTTCACCGTCATCACCGAAAC
GCGCGAGACGAAAGGGCCTCGTGATACGCCTATTTTTATAGGTTAATGTCATGATAATAATGGTTTCTTA
GACGTCAGGTGGCACTTTTCGGGGAAATGTGCGCGGAACCCCTATTTGTTTATTTTTCTAAATACATTCA
AATATGTATCCGCTCATGAGACAATAACCCTGATAAATGCTTCAATAATATTGAAAAAGGAAGAGTATGA
GTATTCAACATTTCCGTGTCGCCCTTATTCCCTTTTTTGCGGCATTTTGCCTTCCTGTTTTTGCTCACCC
AGAAACGCTGGTGAAAGTAAAAGATGCTGAAGATCAGTTGGGTGCACGAGTGGGTTACATCGAACTGGAT
CTCAACAGCGGTAAGATCCTTGAGAGTTTTCGCCCCGAAGAACGTTTTCCAATGATGAGCACTTTTAAAG
TTCTGCTATGTGGCGCGGTATTATCCCGTATTGACGCCGGGCAAGAGCAACTCGGTCGCCGCATACACTA
TTCTCAGAATGACTTGGTTGAGTACTCACCAGTCACAGAAAAGCATCTTACGGATGGCATGACAGTAAGA
GAATTATGCAGTGCTGCCATAACCATGAGTGATAACACTGCGGCCAACTTACTTCTGACAACGATCGGAG
GACCGAAGGAGCTAACCGCTTTTTTGCACAACATGGGGGATCATGTAACTCGCCTTGATCGTTGGGAACC
GGAGCTGAATGAAGCCATACCAAACGACGAGCGTGACACCACGATGCCTGTAGCAATGGCAACAACGTTG
CGCAAACTATTAACTGGCGAACTACTTACTCTAGCTTCCCGGCAACAATTAATAGACTGGATGGAGGCGG
ATAAAGTTGCAGGACCACTTCTGCGCTCGGCCCTTCCGGCTGGCTGGTTTATTGCTGATAAATCTGGAGC
CGGTGAGCGTGGGTCTCGCGGTATCATTGCAGCACTGGGGCCAGATGGTAAGCCCTCCCGTATCGTAGTT
ATCTACACGACGGGGAGTCAGGCAACTATGGATGAACGAAATAGACAGATCGCTGAGATAGGTGCCTCAC
TGATTAAGCATTGGTAACTGTCAGACCAAGTTTACTCATATATACTTTAGATTGATTTAAAACTTCATTT
TTAATTTAAAAGGATCTAGGTGAAGATCCTTTTTGATAATCTCATGACCAAAATCCCTTAACGTGAGTTT
TCGTTCCACTGAGCGTCAGACCCCGTAGAAAAGATCAAAGGATCTTCTTGAGATCCTTTTTTTCTGCGCG
TAATCTGCTGCTTGCAAACAAAAAAACCACCGCTACCAGCGGTGGTTTGTTTGCCGGATCAAGAGCTACC
AACTCTTTTTCCGAAGGTAACTGGCTTCAGCAGAGCGCAGATACCAAATACTGTTCTTCTAGTGTAGCCG
TAGTTAGGCCACCACTTCAAGAACTCTGTAGCACCGCCTACATACCTCGCTCTGCTAATCCTGTTACCAG
TGGCTGCTGCCAGTGGCGATAAGTCGTGTCTTACCGGGTTGGACTCAAGACGATAGTTACCGGATAAGGC
GCAGCGGTCGGGCTGAACGGGGGGTTCGTGCACACAGCCCAGCTTGGAGCGAACGACCTACACCGAACTG
AGATACCTACAGCGTGAGCTATGAGAAAGCGCCACGCTTCCCGAAGGGAGAAAGGCGGACAGGTATCCGG
TAAGCGGCAGGGTCGGAACAGGAGAGCGCACGAGGGAGCTTCCAGGGGGAAACGCCTGGTATCTTTATAG
TCCTGTCGGGTTTCGCCACCTCTGACTTGAGCGTCGATTTTTGTGATGCTCGTCAGGGGGGCGGAGCCTA
TGGAAAAACGCCAGCAACGCGGCCTTTTTACGGTTCCTGGCCTTTTGCTGGCCTTTTGCTCACATGTTCT
TTCCTGCGTTATCCCCT
Features (pLannotate 1.2.2; 13 found; start..end, strand, type, name):
      1..54      +  CDS            lacI (fragment): lac repressor; lacI; The lac repressor binds to the lac operator to inhibit transcription in E. coli. This inhibition can be relieved by adding lactose or isopropyl-β-D-thiogalactopyranoside (IPTG).
     67..88      +  protein_bind   CAP binding site: CAP binding activates transcription in the presence of cAMP. E. coli catabolite activator protein
    103..133     +  promoter       lac promoter: promoter for the E. coli lac operon
    141..157     +  protein_bind   lac operator: The lac repressor binds to the lac operator to inhibit transcription in E. coli. This inhibition can be relieved by adding lactose or isopropyl-β-D-thiogalactopyranoside (IPTG). lac repressor encoded by lacI
    190..225     +  misc_feature   MCS (fragment): pUC18/19 multiple cloning site
    219..307     -  ncRNA          HDV ribozyme: Accession: RF00094 - Hepatitis delta virus ribozyme
    424..513     -  ncRNA          pRNA: Accession: RF01518 - NoRC associated RNA, pRNA
    661..815     +  CDS            lacZα (fragment): LacZα fragment of β-galactosidase; lacZ fragment
    821..920     -  misc_feature   bom (fragment): basis of mobility region from pBR322
   1022..1057    -  CDS            rop (fragment): Rop protein, which maintains plasmids at low copy number; rop
   1152..1256    +  promoter       AmpR promoter: bla
   1257..2117    +  CDS            AmpR: β-lactamase; bla; confers resistance to ampicillin, carbenicillin, and related antibiotics
   2288..2876    +  rep_origin     ori: high-copy-number ColE1/pMB1/pBR322/pUC origin of replication
