[The description below was written by a language model from this plasmid's Addgene catalogue record and pLannotate feature annotations shown in this document.]
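Description:
pPolI-NP71.2_inverted is a small (about 3 kb) mammalian expression plasmid built on the pPol I backbone and designed to produce a defined, uncapped influenza A virus RNA in transfected cells. It is propagated in E. coli as a high-copy plasmid through a ColE1/pUC-type origin and selected with ampicillin via the bla (AmpR) gene and its own promoter. The remaining annotated bacterial elements are remnants of the pUC-type cloning vector and play no part in the plasmid's function in mammalian cells. These are fragments of lacI, lacZα, rop and bom, plus the CAP site, the lac promoter and operator, and part of the pUC18/19 multiple cloning site.

The payload is a 71-nucleotide synthetic mini viral RNA (mvRNA), NP71.2, recorded as derived from influenza A virus and transcribed from an RNA polymerase I promoter. The feature table does not annotate the promoter or the insert directly. It does show, on the reverse strand, a match to pRNA, a noncoding RNA associated with the rDNA promoter region, which is consistent with a Pol I promoter segment. Downstream of this on the same strand lies a hepatitis delta virus ribozyme, so the short insert presumably sits between the two. In this arrangement Pol I initiates at a precise nucleotide and gives a transcript without a cap or poly(A) tail, while the self-cleaving ribozyme trims the 3′ end, yielding an RNA with authentic viral-like termini.

Such a template can be recognised and amplified by the influenza polymerase when the polymerase subunits and nucleoprotein are supplied separately. This makes the construct suited to studies of mvRNA replication and its downstream effects. The record does not explain what "inverted" refers to.
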