Addgene plasmid #240808: pPolI-NP71.2_inverted
Purpose: Expresses influenza A virus synthetic mvRNA NP71.2
Depositing lab: AJ te Velthuis. Depositing organization: Princeton University.
Backbone
  Vector backbone: pPol I
  Vector type: Mammalian Expression
Growth in bacteria
  Bacterial resistance: Ampicillin, 100 μg/mL
  Growth temperature: 37°C
  Growth strain: DH5alpha
  Copy number: High Copy
Gene/Insert
  Gene/Insert name: mvRNA NP71.2
  Species: inflluenza A virus
  Insert size (bp): 71
  Promoter: Pol I
  Cloning method: Other
  Sequencing primers: 5′ GGAAACAGCTATGACCATGATTAC; 3′ TGACGCGACCTCCCGGCCCC
Terms and licenses: Academic/Nonprofit Terms; Industry Terms: Not Available to Industry
How to cite: pPolI-NP71.2_inverted was a gift from AJ te Velthuis (Addgene plasmid # 240808 ; http://n2t.net/addgene:240808 ; RRID:Addgene_240808)
